Addgene plasmid #249668: pcDNA5/FRT/TO_H2B-SiR-tag-T2A-mEGFP
Purpose: Co-expression of silicon rhodamine-binding protein tag (nuclear) and mEGFP (not localized) in mammalian cells
Depositing lab: Kai Johnsson & Richard Wombacher. Depositing organization: Max Planck Institute for Medical Research. Publication: Fast, Bright, and Reversible Fluorescent Labeling of Rhodamine-Binding Proteins. Kompa J, Dornfeld LJ, Porzberg N, Jang S, Zedlitz S, Lilje SH, Catapano C, Jocher D, Merk L, Hoege C, Mao R, Wilhelm J, Dietz MS, Tarnawski M, Hiblot J, Hyman AA, Heilemann M, Johnsson K. J Am Chem Soc. 2025 Dec 30. doi: 10.1021/jacs.5c18083. PubMed 41468521.
Backbone
  Vector backbone: pcDNA5/FRT/TO
  Backbone size w/o insert (bp): 5100
  Vector type: Mammalian Expression
Growth in bacteria
  Bacterial resistance: Ampicillin, 100 μg/mL
  Growth temperature: 37°C
  Growth strain: DH5alpha
  Copy number: High Copy
Gene/Insert
  Gene/Insert name: H2B-SiR-tag-T2A-mEGFP
  Species: H. sapiens (human)
  Cloning method: Gibson Cloning
Terms and licenses: Academic/Nonprofit Terms; Industry Terms: Not Available to Industry
How to cite: pcDNA5/FRT/TO_H2B-SiR-tag-T2A-mEGFP was a gift from Kai Johnsson & Richard Wombacher (Addgene plasmid # 249668 ; http://n2t.net/addgene:249668 ; RRID:Addgene_249668)
