[The description below was written by a language model from this plasmid's Addgene catalogue record and pLannotate feature annotations shown in this document.]
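Description:
pcDNA5/FRT/TO_H2B-SiR-tag-T2A-mEGFP is a 6.8 kb mammalian expression plasmid built on the pcDNA5/FRT/TO backbone. It is maintained in E. coli through a high-copy ColE1/pUC-type origin and an ampicillin resistance gene (β-lactamase with its own promoter). Small annotated fragments of f1 ori, lac regulatory elements, lacI and ble appear to be backbone remnants rather than functional parts.

The expression cassette is driven by the CMV immediate early enhancer and promoter. This is followed directly by two short matches to tet operator sequences, consistent with the tetracycline-regulated CMV/TetO2 design of this backbone. In cells that express the Tet repressor, transcription is held off until tetracycline or doxycycline is added, while in other cells expression is constitutive. The open reading frame begins with human histone H2B, which targets the fusion to chromatin in the nucleus. The stretch between H2B and the EGFP match is not annotated in the feature table, but from the construct name it corresponds to the SiR-tag, a silicon rhodamine-binding protein tag, followed by a T2A peptide. Ribosomal skipping at T2A releases mEGFP as a separate, untargeted protein, and a bGH polyadenylation signal ends the transcript.

Downstream lies an FRT site placed directly in front of a hygromycin resistance coding sequence with an SV40 poly(A) signal. This arrangement allows FLP-mediated integration into a genomic FRT site in a suitable host line, with hygromycin selection of integrants.

The stated purpose is co-expression of a nuclear SiR-tag with diffuse mEGFP. The mEGFP can act as an expression reference when assessing fluorescent labelling of the tag with rhodamine dyes.
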