Features (pLannotate 1.2.2; 22 found; start..end, strand, type, name):
     28..80      -  misc_feature   bom (fragment): basis of mobility region from pBR322
    235..614     +  enhancer       CMV enhancer: human cytomegalovirus immediate early enhancer
    615..818     +  promoter       CMV promoter: human cytomegalovirus (CMV) immediate early promoter
    820..839     +  promoter       PLtetO-1 promoter (fragment): modified phage lambda PL promoter with tet operator sites (Lutz and Bujard, 1997)
    841..860     +  promoter       PLtetO-1 promoter (fragment): modified phage lambda PL promoter with tet operator sites (Lutz and Bujard, 1997)
    868..901     +  promoter       TRE3GV promoter (fragment): 3rd-generation Tet-responsive promoter that can be activated by binding of Tet-On® 3G, optimized for retroviral and lentiviral vectors
   1043..1420    +  CDS            H2B: human histone H2B; HIST1H2BJ
   1976..2691    +  CDS            EGFP (fragment): the original enhanced GFP (Yang et al., 1996) mammalian codon-optimized
   2742..2966    +  polyA_signal   bGH poly(A) signal: bovine growth hormone polyadenylation signal
   2970..2991    +  promoter       SV40 promoter (fragment): SV40 enhancer and early promoter
   3012..3245    +  rep_origin     f1 ori (fragment) (sequence partly withheld): f1 bacteriophage origin of replication; arrow indicates direction of (+) strand synthesis
   3250..3297    +  protein_bind   FRT: FLP-mediated recombination occurs in the 8-bp core sequence TCTAGAAA (Turan and Bode, 2011). FLP recombinase from the Saccharomyces cerevisiae 2μ plasmid
   3305..4327    +  CDS            HygR: aminoglycoside phosphotransferase from E. coli; aph(4)-Ia; confers resistance to hygromycin
   4337..4462    +  CDS            ble (fragment): BLE_KLEPN - Experimental evidence at protein level: Swiss-Prot protein existence level 1. Binding protein with a strong affinity to the bleomycin family of antibiotics. Binds to CL990; an antimitotic-antibiotic compound. From Klebsiella pneumoniae.
   4457..4578    +  polyA_signal   SV40 poly(A) signal: SV40 polyadenylation signal
   4651..4667    -  protein_bind   lac operator: The lac repressor binds to the lac operator to inhibit transcription in E. coli. This inhibition can be relieved by adding lactose or isopropyl-β-D-thiogalactopyranoside (IPTG). lac repressor encoded by lacI
   4675..4705    -  promoter       lac promoter: promoter for the E. coli lac operon
   4720..4741    -  protein_bind   CAP binding site: CAP binding activates transcription in the presence of cAMP. E. coli catabolite activator protein
   4754..4846    -  CDS            lacI (fragment): lac repressor; lacI; The lac repressor binds to the lac operator to inhibit transcription in E. coli. This inhibition can be relieved by adding lactose or isopropyl-β-D-thiogalactopyranoside (IPTG).
   5029..5617    -  rep_origin     ori: high-copy-number ColE1/pMB1/pBR322/pUC origin of replication
   5788..6648    -  CDS            AmpR: β-lactamase; bla; confers resistance to ampicillin, carbenicillin, and related antibiotics
   6649..6753    -  promoter       AmpR promoter: bla
>Addgene plasmid #249668 | pcDNA5/FRT/TO_H2B-SiR-tag-T2A-mEGFP | addgene full sequence | sequence record 498900 | Addgene NGS Result
GACGGATCGGGAGATCTCCCGATCCCCTATGGTGCACTCTCAGTACAATCTGCTCTGATGCCGCATAGTT
AAGCCAGTATCTGCTCCCTGCTTGTGTGTTGGAGGTCGCTGAGTAGTGCGCGAGCAAAATTTAAGCTACA
ACAAGGCAAGGCTTGACCGACAATTGCATGAAGAATCTGCTTAGGGTTAGGCGTTTTGCGCTGCTTCGCG
ATGTACGGGCCAGATATACGCGTTGACATTGATTATTGACTAGTTATTAATAGTAATCAATTACGGGGTC
ATTAGTTCATAGCCCATATATGGAGTTCCGCGTTACATAACTTACGGTAAATGGCCCGCCTGGCTGACCG
CCCAACGACCCCCGCCCATTGACGTCAATAATGACGTATGTTCCCATAGTAACGCCAATAGGGACTTTCC
ATTGACGTCAATGGGTGGAGTATTTACGGTAAACTGCCCACTTGGCAGTACATCAAGTGTATCATATGCC
AAGTACGCCCCCTATTGACGTCAATGACGGTAAATGGCCCGCCTGGCATTATGCCCAGTACATGACCTTA
TGGGACTTTCCTACTTGGCAGTACATCTACGTATTAGTCATCGCTATTACCATGGTGATGCGGTTTTGGC
AGTACATCAATGGGCGTGGATAGCGGTTTGACTCACGGGGATTTCCAAGTCTCCACCCCATTGACGTCAA
TGGGAGTTTGTTTTGGCACCAAAATCAACGGGACTTTCCAAAATGTCGTAACAACTCCGCCCCATTGACG
CAAATGGGCGGTAGGCGTGTACGGTGGGAGGTCTATATAAGCAGAGCTCTCCCTATCAGTGATAGAGATC
TCCCTATCAGTGATAGAGATCGTCGACGAGCTCGTTTAGTGAACCGTCAGATCGCCTGGAGACGCCATCC
ACGCTGTTTTGACCTCCATAGAAGACACCGGGACCGATCCAGCCTCCGGACTCTAGCGTTTAAACTTAAG
CTTGGTACCGAGCTCGGATCCACTAGTCCAGTGTGGTGGAATTCTGCAGATATCCAGCAACCATGCCAGA
GCCAGCGAAGTCTGCTCCCGCCCCGAAAAAGGGCTCCAAGAAGGCGGTGACTAAGGCGCAGAAGAAAGGC
GGCAAGAAGCGCAAGCGCAGCCGCAAGGAGAGCTATTCCATCTATGTGTACAAGGTTCTGAAGCAGGTCC
ACCCTGACACCGGCATTTCGTCCAAGGCCATGGGCATCATGAATTCGTTTGTGAACGACATTTTCGAGCG
CATCGCAGGTGAGGCTTCCCGCCTGGCGCATTACAACAAGCGCTCGACCATCACCTCCAGGGAGATCCAG
ACGGCCGTGCGCCTGCTGCTGCCTGGGGAGTTGGCCAAGCACGCCGTGTCCGAGGGTACTAAGGCCATCA
CCAAGTACACCAGCGCTAAGGCTAGCATGGATTTCGAATGCCAGTTCGTCTGCGAGTTGAAAGAGCTCGA
ACCGCAACCGGCACTTCTCATTCGCACTCGTACGACCATGGACGAGTTAGGCGAACTGTTTGTTGCCGGG
TATCACGACATTCTGCAGCTGTTGGCCGAACAGGGTGTACAGCCTGCTGGTCCAATGTACGCTCTGTACT
ACGGCTTCGACATGGAAACCTTCGATGTCGAATTCGGCTTTCCGGTTGAACCGGGAGTTGAAGGTTCGGG
TCGCATTGTGGTCGGGGAAACGCCCAGTGGCAAAGCAGCCTCCTGTCTGTATATCGGCCCGTATGACGAA
ATCGAGAAAGTCTACGATGCGCTGATGAAGTGGGTACGCGATAATGGCTATGAGCTTAGCGGAGAAGCGT
ACGAGATCTATCTGGATTCTCATTATGAAACACCGCCTGATCAGTTACGTACCCAAGTTGTTCTGATGCT
GCATGAGAGCCTGGAAGGCCGCGGCAGTGGAGAGGGCAGAGGAAGTCTGCTAACATGCGGTGACGTCGAG
GAGAATCCTGGCCCAGTGAGCAAGGGCGAGGAGCTGTTCACCGGGGTGGTGCCCATCCTGGTCGAGCTGG
ACGGCGACGTAAACGGCCACAAGTTCAGCGTGTCCGGCGAGGGCGAGGGCGATGCCACCTACGGCAAGCT
GACCCTGAAGTTCATCTGCACCACCGGCAAGCTGCCCGTGCCCTGGCCCACCCTCGTGACCACCCTGACC
TACGGCGTGCAGTGCTTCAGCCGCTACCCCGACCACATGAAGCAGCACGACTTCTTCAAGTCCGCCATGC
CCGAAGGCTACGTCCAGGAGCGCACCATCTTCTTCAAGGACGACGGCAACTACAAGACCCGCGCCGAGGT
GAAGTTCGAGGGCGACACCCTGGTGAACCGCATCGAGCTGAAGGGCATCGACTTCAAGGAGGACGGCAAC
ATCCTGGGGCACAAGCTGGAGTACAACTACAACAGCCACAACGTCTATATCATGGCCGACAAGCAGAAGA
ACGGCATCAAGGTGAACTTCAAGATCCGCCACAACATCGAGGACGGCAGCGTGCAGCTCGCCGACCACTA
CCAGCAGAACACCCCCATCGGCGACGGCCCCGTGCTGCTGCCCGACAACCACTACCTGAGCACCCAGTCC
GCCCTGAGCAAAGACCCCAACGAGAAGCGCGATCACATGGTCCTGCTGGAGTTCGTGACCGCCGCCGGGA
TCACTCTCGGCATGGACGAGCTGTACAAGTAGTAACCGCTCGAGTCTAGAGGGCCCGTTTAAACCCGCTG
ATCAGCCTCGACTGTGCCTTCTAGTTGCCAGCCATCTGTTGTTTGCCCCTCCCCCGTGCCTTCCTTGACC
CTGGAAGGTGCCACTCCCACTGTCCTTTCCTAATAAAATGAGGAAATTGCATCGCATTGTCTGAGTAGGT
GTCATTCTATTCTGGGGGGTGGGGTGGGGCAGGACAGCAAGGGGGAGGATTGGGAAGACAATAGCAGGCA
TGCTGGGGATGCGGTGGGCTCTATGGCTTCTGAGGCGGAAAGAACCAGCTGGGGCTCTAGGGGGTATCCC
C
[124 nt withheld, positions 3012-3135]
C
[91 nt withheld, positions 3137-3227]
AGGGTGATGGTTCACGTACCTAGAAGTTCCTATTCCGAAGTTCCTATTCTCTAGAAAGTATAGGAACTTC
CTTGGCCAAAAAGCCTGAACTCACCGCGACGTCTGTCGAGAAGTTTCTGATCGAAAAGTTCGACAGCGTC
TCCGACCTGATGCAGCTCTCGGAGGGCGAAGAATCTCGTGCTTTCAGCTTCGATGTAGGAGGGCGTGGAT
ATGTCCTGCGGGTAAATAGCTGCGCCGATGGTTTCTACAAAGATCGTTATGTTTATCGGCACTTTGCATC
GGCCGCGCTCCCGATTCCGGAAGTGCTTGACATTGGGGAATTCAGCGAGAGCCTGACCTATTGCATCTCC
CGCCGTGCACAGGGTGTCACGTTGCAAGACCTGCCTGAAACCGAACTGCCCGCTGTTCTGCAGCCGGTCG
CGGAGGCCATGGATGCGATCGCTGCGGCCGATCTTAGCCAGACGAGCGGGTTCGGCCCATTCGGACCGCA
AGGAATCGGTCAATACACTACATGGCGTGATTTCATATGCGCGATTGCTGATCCCCATGTGTATCACTGG
CAAACTGTGATGGACGACACCGTCAGTGCGTCCGTCGCGCAGGCTCTCGATGAGCTGATGCTTTGGGCCG
AGGACTGCCCCGAAGTCCGGCACCTCGTGCACGCGGATTTCGGCTCCAACAATGTCCTGACGGACAATGG
CCGCATAACAGCGGTCATTGACTGGAGCGAGGCGATGTTCGGGGATTCCCAATACGAGGTCGCCAACATC
TTCTTCTGGAGGCCGTGGTTGGCTTGTATGGAGCAGCAGACGCGCTACTTCGAGCGGAGGCATCCGGAGC
TTGCAGGATCGCCGCGGCTCCGGGCGTATATGCTCCGCATTGGTCTTGACCAACTCTATCAGAGCTTGGT
TGACGGCAATTTCGATGATGCAGCTTGGGCGCAGGGTCGATGCGACGCAATCGTCCGATCCGGAGCCGGG
ACTGTCGGGCGTACACAAATCGCCCGCAGAAGCGCGGCCGTCTGGACCGATGGCTGTGTAGAAGTACTCG
CCGATAGTGGAAACCGACGCCCCAGCACTCGTCCGAGGGCAAAGGAATAGCACGTACTACGAGATTTCGA
TTCCACCGCCGCCTTCTATGAAAGGTTGGGCTTCGGAATCGTTTTCCGGGACGCCGGCTGGATGATCCTC
CAGCGCGGGGATCTCATGCTGGAGTTCTTCGCCCACCCCAACTTGTTTATTGCAGCTTATAATGGTTACA
AATAAAGCAATAGCATCACAAATTTCACAAATAAAGCATTTTTTTCACTGCATTCTAGTTGTGGTTTGTC
CAAACTCATCAATGTATCTTATCATGTCTGTATACCGTCGACCTCTAGCTAGAGCTTGGCGTAATCATGG
TCATAGCTGTTTCCTGTGTGAAATTGTTATCCGCTCACAATTCCACACAACATACGAGCCGGAAGCATAA
AGTGTAAAGCCTGGGGTGCCTAATGAGTGAGCTAACTCACATTAATTGCGTTGCGCTCACTGCCCGCTTT
CCAGTCGGGAAACCTGTCGTGCCAGCTGCATTAATGAATCGGCCAACGCGCGGGGAGAGGCGGTTTGCGT
ATTGGGCGCTCTTCCGCTTCCTCGCTCACTGACTCGCTGCGCTCGGTCGTTCGGCTGCGGCGAGCGGTAT
CAGCTCACTCAAAGGCGGTAATACGGTTATCCACAGAATCAGGGGATAACGCAGGAAAGAACATGTGAGC
AAAAGGCCAGCAAAAGGCCAGGAACCGTAAAAAGGCCGCGTTGCTGGCGTTTTTCCATAGGCTCCGCCCC
CCTGACGAGCATCACAAAAATCGACGCTCAAGTCAGAGGTGGCGAAACCCGACAGGACTATAAAGATACC
AGGCGTTTCCCCCTGGAAGCTCCCTCGTGCGCTCTCCTGTTCCGACCCTGCCGCTTACCGGATACCTGTC
CGCCTTTCTCCCTTCGGGAAGCGTGGCGCTTTCTCATAGCTCACGCTGTAGGTATCTCAGTTCGGTGTAG
GTCGTTCGCTCCAAGCTGGGCTGTGTGCACGAACCCCCCGTTCAGCCCGACCGCTGCGCCTTATCCGGTA
ACTATCGTCTTGAGTCCAACCCGGTAAGACACGACTTATCGCCACTGGCAGCAGCCACTGGTAACAGGAT
TAGCAGAGCGAGGTATGTAGGCGGTGCTACAGAGTTCTTGAAGTGGTGGCCTAACTACGGCTACACTAGA
AGAACAGTATTTGGTATCTGCGCTCTGCTGAAGCCAGTTACCTTCGGAAAAAGAGTTGGTAGCTCTTGAT
CCGGCAAACAAACCACCGCTGGTAGCGGTGGTTTTTTTGTTTGCAAGCAGCAGATTACGCGCAGAAAAAA
AGGATCTCAAGAAGATCCTTTGATCTTTTCTACGGGGTCTGACGCTCAGTGGAACGAAAACTCACGTTAA
GGGATTTTGGTCATGAGATTATCAAAAAGGATCTTCACCTAGATCCTTTTAAATTAAAAATGAAGTTTTA
AATCAATCTAAAGTATATATGAGTAAACTTGGTCTGACAGTTACCAATGCTTAATCAGTGAGGCACCTAT
CTCAGCGATCTGTCTATTTCGTTCATCCATAGTTGCCTGACTCCCCGTCGTGTAGATAACTACGATACGG
GAGGGCTTACCATCTGGCCCCAGTGCTGCAATGATACCGCGAGACCCACGCTCACCGGCTCCAGATTTAT
CAGCAATAAACCAGCCAGCCGGAAGGGCCGAGCGCAGAAGTGGTCCTGCAACTTTATCCGCCTCCATCCA
GTCTATTAATTGTTGCCGGGAAGCTAGAGTAAGTAGTTCGCCAGTTAATAGTTTGCGCAACGTTGTTGCC
ATTGCTACAGGCATCGTGGTGTCACGCTCGTCGTTTGGTATGGCTTCATTCAGCTCCGGTTCCCAACGAT
CAAGGCGAGTTACATGATCCCCCATGTTGTGCAAAAAAGCGGTTAGCTCCTTCGGTCCTCCGATCGTTGT
CAGAAGTAAGTTGGCCGCAGTGTTATCACTCATGGTTATGGCAGCACTGCATAATTCTCTTACTGTCATG
CCATCCGTAAGATGCTTTTCTGTGACTGGTGAGTACTCAACCAAGTCATTCTGAGAATAGTGTATGCGGC
GACCGAGTTGCTCTTGCCCGGCGTCAATACGGGATAATACCGCGCCACATAGCAGAACTTTAAAAGTGCT
CATCATTGGAAAACGTTCTTCGGGGCGAAAACTCTCAAGGATCTTACCGCTGTTGAGATCCAGTTCGATG
TAACCCACTCGTGCACCCAACTGATCTTCAGCATCTTTTACTTTCACCAGCGTTTCTGGGTGAGCAAAAA
CAGGAAGGCAAAATGCCGCAAAAAAGGGAATAAGGGCGACACGGAAATGTTGAATACTCATACTCTTCCT
TTTTCAATATTATTGAAGCATTTATCAGGGTTATTGTCTCATGAGCGGATACATATTTGAATGTATTTAG
AAAAATAAACAAATAGGGGTTCCGCGCACATTTCCCCGAAAAGTGCCACCTGACGTC
